>Addgene plasmid #25967 | pCDNA3 14 mut B-Myb | addgene partial sequence | sequence record 31943 | 25967 with mB-Myb-R2 (taggaaaccctggttgagca)
GGCGAGGTGAGCCACAGGAGCTGGGTGTGACACTGGTTGGCAAGGACAGGGGTTTGGGCATGGTAGAGGA
CATCAGCTTCCCATCTTCATCCATAATGTCGAGAGCCAGAGACTTGCGGACCTTCTTGATAGGTGCTCTC
CGGAGCCCAGGCTTTCTCTTCTGCTTCTCGGGCCTCATGTCATCCTCAATGATGAGCTCCATGCCGGCCT
CAGAACGGAGCACCTCCTTCAAGTCCTCCTCCAGGTGCGGAGTCTGCGGCAGGGGCTTCAGCGGTCCGTA
CTTCTCCAGGGCATTTTTGAACGGGACTGGCACGTGGGGAACGTTGTCCATGGAGTACTTCTGATCTGGG
AGTACTTCTGATGATGGATACTTCTGGTGCAGGGGTACCTTATCCCTGTGCAGGGGCACGGTGACCACCA
CCTTTTGGCTACACACTGGAGTGGATGTCAGTGAGGGGCTCTCGAGCTCCAGGGTATCCTGTTTGTTCCA
GAAGTTCAGAAATTGGGAAGGTGAGAAGGGGAGGGTTTTGACAGGTACCGACTTCGGGACGAGGCTGTTA
CAAGAGTCCAGGAAGGACAGGCTGGCACTGTTCTCGGTGACCGGCGCCAGGGCCACACGCCGTTTCTTCT
GTCGCTTGAGCACTGAGGGAGGTACGCCAATTCCGGAGCCCCCAAACTCAGTCGACGGTGCAATGGGGAT
CAGCTCCCCCCGACTGCTCCGGCTCANGTCTGAAATAGTGTGGCCATCAAGGCGGTACTCAGTCACACTG
GGCCCCGGCGTGGCAGCCTGCTGGGATGACTGCAGTGCCTCCTCCTGCTGCTGCTGCGACGTCTGGGGCT
GCACTGGGGCGCTGACGACGGATCCCTCCGTA
