>Addgene plasmid #25967 | pCDNA3 14 mut B-Myb | addgene partial sequence | sequence record 31944 | 25967 with mB-Myb-F 5'-aggacaaggaacagcaccag
AGTCTCGTGAGCAGCTGGCCGCTGGTGCCCTCTATTGTGAAGGAGGAGAGCAGCGAGGAGGAGATTGCCA
TAGCTGCTACTTCTGCTAAAGAACTCGGACATGAGCCTGTCCCTGCTGATCTGGGAGAAGTGCGCGTTCC
GGAGCCCCCAGAATCTCTCAAGCGTGAATACCAGGAGTTCTCGGCCCCGGAGACGTCCCTGCCCTACAAG
TGGGTGGTAGAGGCGGCAAACCTCCTCATCCCGGCTGTGGGGTCCAGCCTCTCTGAAGCTCTGGACTTGA
TTGAGTCGGACCCTGATGCTTGGTGCGACCTGAGTAAATTTGACCTTCCTGAAGAACCCTCTACGGAGGG
ATCCGTCGTCAGCGCCCCAGTGCAGCCCCAGACGTCGCAGCAGCAGCAGGAGGAGGCACTGCAGTCATCC
CAGCAGGCTGCCACGCCGGGGCCCAGTGTGACTGAGTACCGCCTTGATGGCCACACTATTTCAGACCTGA
GCCGGAGCAGTCGGGGGGAGCTGATCCCCATTGCACCGTCGACTGAGTTTGGGGGCTCCGGAATTGGCGT
ACCTCCCTCAGTGCTCAAGCGACAGAAGAAACGGCGTGTGGCCCTGGCGCCGGTCACCGAGAACAGTGCC
AGCCTGTCCTTCCTGGACTCTTGTAACAGCCTCGTCCCGAAGTCGGTACCTGTCAAAACCCTCCCCTTCT
CACCTTCCCAATTTCTGAACTTCTGGAACAAACAGGATACCCTGGAGCTCGAGAGCCCCTCACTGACATC
CACTCCAGTGTGTAGCCAAAAGGTGGTGGTCACCGTGCCCCTGCACAGGGATAAGGTACCCCTGCACCAG
AAGTATCCATCATCAGAAGTACTCCCAGATCA
