>Addgene plasmid #25967 | pCDNA3 14 mut B-Myb | addgene partial sequence | sequence record 31945 | 25967 with SP6
CAGGCATGCAGCTTGCATGCCTGCAGGTCGAGATCCATTGTGCTCTAAAGGGGAGAATGGCATTTTATTG
TGGGGACAGTGTACCAACAGGAGACGAGGAAAGGCGCACCCCTAGCCACACCCCCATCCTAAGCAGGAGT
CTGAGATGAGGCCAGACTGGATGAGAGCCTGGGAGACCCTGATAGGGTTCCTTCTAGCATTGGGTAGAGG
ACAGGCAGGCCCAGGAGTGGGACCTTGTTCTATTAGCACCAGGAACTTCCCAAAGCTAGACTCAGGGAAG
GGGTATTACCACGTGACTTCTGCCACCTAAGTAGTTTGAGGGGCTGGCAGAAGACATCCTGAAGCTGGTC
ACTTAATGTGACTTTAACCTTACCCCACACCCTACCCCTGTAAACATGAGAGCCGGCTCTTGCCATTCAA
GTCCCTCAGGACAGAATGAGGGTCCGAGATGTGTGGCTGGACTTCAGGCGGCTCAGGAGCTGCCGGGCTT
TCTCCTGCATGAAGAGCTGGTCTTTGGTGCCCCCACAGGCCACCGTCTTCCAGGCATGGGTCATAGGGGC
AGGGGTTGGAATGTGGCTCCGAGTCTTCTGGGCGGCCACCACCTTCTCGGGTTTGGCCTGTAGGAAACCC
TGGTTGAGCAGGCTGTTACCCTCTTTGCTACCTGGCGAGGTGAAGCCACAGGAGCTGGGTGTGACACTGG
TTGGCAAGGACAGGGGTTTGGGCATGGTAGAGGACATCAGCTTCCCATCTTCATCCATAATGTC
