>Addgene plasmid #25967 | pCDNA3 14 mut B-Myb | addgene partial sequence | sequence record 31946 | 25967 with CMV-F
CTCTCTGGCTACTGAGAACCCACTGCTTACTGGCTTATCGAAATTAATACGACTCACTATAGGGAGACCC
AAGCTTGGTACCGAGCTCGGATCCACTAGTAACGGCCGCCAGTGTGCTGGAATTCGCCACCATGGACTAC
AAGGACGACGATGACAAGTCTCGGCGGACGCGCTGCGAGGATCTGGATGAGTTACACTACCAGGACGTGG
ACTCAGACCTCCTGGAGCAGAGAGACAACAGATGTAAGGTTAAATGGACCCACGAGGAGGACGAGCAGTT
GAGGGCCCTGGTGAGGCAGTTTGGACAGCAAGACTGGAAGTTCTTGGCCAGTCACTTTCCTAACCGCACA
GACCAGCAATGCCAGTACCGGTGGCTGAGGGTTTTGAATCCCGACCTTGTTAAGGGACCATGGACCAAAG
AGGAAGATCAAAAGGTCATTGAGTTGGTCAAGAAGTATGGCACCAAACAGTGGACGCTGATAGCCAAGCA
CCTGAAGGGCCGGCTGGGGAAGCAGTGCCGTGAGCGCTGGCACAACCACCTCAACCCCGAGGTGAAGAAG
TCATGCTGGACCGAGGAGGAAGACAGGATAATCTGTGAGGCCCATAAAGTCCTGGGTAACCGCTGGGCTG
AGATCGCCAAGATGCTACCAGGGAGGACGGACAATGCTGTGAAGAATCACTGGAACTCCACTATCAAAAG
GAAAGTCGACACGGGAGGTTTCCCAGCCGAGTCCAGGGACTGCAAGCCTGTCTACTTGCTCCTGGAGCTG
GAGGACAAGGAACAGCACCAGGGTGTCCAGCCGGTGGACGGCCAGGGAAGTCTCGTGAGCAGCTGGCCGC
TGGTGCCCTCTATTGTGAAGGAGGAGAGCAGCGAGAAGGAGATTGCCATAGCTGCTACTTCTGCTAAAGA
ACTCGGACATGANCCTGTCCCTGCTGATCTGGGAGAAGTGCGCGTTCCGGAACCCCC
