[The description below was written by a language model from this plasmid's Addgene catalogue record.]
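Description:
pCDNA3 14 mut B-Myb is a plasmid built on the Invitrogen pcDNA3 backbone (about 5.4 kb without insert) that carries a mutated mouse B-Myb (Mybl2) cDNA of roughly 2.65 kb. The catalogue lists the vector type as bacterial expression. However, pcDNA3 is generally a mammalian expression vector that drives inserts from the CMV immediate-early promoter, and the recorded neomycin marker (G418 selection) fits use in mammalian cells. The record does not itself name the promoter. The plasmid is propagated in E. coli as a high-copy construct under ampicillin selection. The insert sits between EcoRI and XbaI sites, both of which are preserved, and is flanked by the T7 and SP6 primer sites used for sequencing.

The encoded protein carries an N-terminal Flag tag for detection or immunoprecipitation. It has fourteen substitutions at serine and threonine residues, which give the construct its name. Threonines 267, 408, 443, 447, 490, 497, 519, 522 and 524 are changed to valine, and serines 283, 343, 396, 424 and 581 are changed to alanine. These changes replace phosphorylatable residues with ones that cannot be phosphorylated. The associated study examined the phosphorylation-dependent transcriptional activity of B-Myb and its acetylation by p300. In that context, the construct most plausibly serves as a phosphorylation-deficient mutant to compare with wild-type B-Myb in transfection-based assays of gene transcription. The record also notes that part of the plasmid was derived from a construct made in another laboratory.
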