Addgene plasmid #25967: pCDNA3 14 mut B-Myb
Depositing lab: Rob Lewis. Depositing organization: University of Nebraska Medical Center. Publication: Effects of B-Myb on gene transcription: phosphorylation-dependent activity ans acetylation by p300. Johnson LR, Johnson TK, Desler M, Luster TA, Nowling T, Lewis RE, Rizzino A. J Biol Chem. 2002 Feb 8. 277(6):4088-97. 10.1074/jbc.M105112200 PubMed 11733503.
Backbone
  Vector backbone: pCDNA3
  Backbone manufacturer: Invitrogen
  Backbone size w/o insert (bp): 5400
  Vector type: Bacterial Expression
  Selectable markers: Neomycin (select with G418)
Growth in bacteria
  Bacterial resistance: Ampicillin, 100 μg/mL
  Growth temperature: 37°C
  Growth strain: DH5alpha
  Copy number: High Copy
Gene/Insert
  Gene/Insert name: B-Myb
  Species: M. musculus (mouse)
  Insert size (bp): 2650
  Mutation: Changed threonines 267, 408, 443, 447 490, 497, 519, 522 and 524 to valines and serines 283, 343, 396, 424 and 581 to alanines
  GenBank ID: X70472
  Entrez Gene: Mybl2 (a.k.a. B-Myb, Bmyb)
  Tag / fusion protein: Flag (N terminal on insert)
  Cloning method: Restriction Enzyme; 5′ cloning site EcoR1 (not destroyed); 3′ cloning site Xba1 (not destroyed)
  Sequencing primers: 5′ T7; 3′ SP6
Resource information
  A portion of this plasmid was derived from a plasmid made by: R.J. Watson Ludwig Institute for Cancer Research, St Mary's Hospital Medical School, London, UK
Terms and licenses: Academic/Nonprofit Terms; Industry Terms: Not Available to Industry
How to cite: pCDNA3 14 mut B-Myb was a gift from Rob Lewis (Addgene plasmid # 25967 ; http://n2t.net/addgene:25967 ; RRID:Addgene_25967)
